Addgene plasmid #241110: pDMJ2-SARS-CoV-2-Spike (BQ.1)
Purpose: Expresses SARS-CoV-2 spike (BQ.1) protein for creating pseudotyped virus
Depositing lab: Jeremy Luban. Depositing organization: University of Massachusetts, Worcester. Publication: Computationally designed proteins mimic antibody immune evasion in viral evolution. Youssef N, Gurev S, Ghantous F, Brock KP, Jaimes JA, Thadani NN, Dauphin A, Sherman AC, Yurkovetskiy L, Soto D, Estanboulieh R, Kotzen B, Notin P, Kollasch AW, Cohen AA, Dross SE, Erasmus J, Fuller DH, Bjorkman PJ, Lemieux JE, Luban J, Seaman MS, Marks DS. Immunity. 2025 May 6:S1074-7613(25)00178-5. doi: 10.1016/j.immuni.2025.04.015. PubMed 40345199.
Backbone
  Vector backbone: pDMJ2
  Vector type: Mammalian Expression
Growth in bacteria
  Bacterial resistance: Ampicillin, 100 μg/mL
  Growth temperature: 37°C
  Growth strain: DH5alpha
  Copy number: High Copy
Gene/Insert
  Gene/Insert name: Spike (BQ.1)
  Species: SARS-CoV-2
  Mutation: T19I,L24del,P25del,P26del,A27S,H69del,V70del,G142D,V213G,G339D,S371F,S373P,S375F,T376A,D405N,R408S,K417N,N440K,K444T,L452R,N460K,S477N,T478K,E484A,F486V,Q498R,N501Y,Y505H,D614G,H655Y,N679K,P681H,N764K,D796Y,Q954H,N969K
  Entrez Gene: S (a.k.a. GU280_gp02, spike glycoprotein)
  Cloning method: Gene Synthesis
Terms and licenses: Academic/Nonprofit Terms; Industry Terms: Not Available to Industry
How to cite: pDMJ2-SARS-CoV-2-Spike (BQ.1) was a gift from Jeremy Luban (Addgene plasmid # 241110 ; http://n2t.net/addgene:241110 ; RRID:Addgene_241110)
