[The description below was written by a language model from this plasmid's Addgene catalogue record and pLannotate feature annotations shown in this document.]
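Description:
pDMJ2-SARS-CoV-2-Spike (BQ.1) is a 7,377 bp mammalian expression plasmid built on the pDMJ2 backbone to produce the spike glycoprotein of the SARS-CoV-2 Omicron sublineage BQ.1. In bacteria it is maintained through a high-copy ColE1/pUC-type origin and selected with ampicillin via a β-lactamase gene driven by its own bla promoter; a small fragment of the pBR322 bom region is also annotated. No mammalian selection marker or eukaryotic episomal origin appears in the feature table, so the plasmid appears suited to transient transfection.

The expression cassette begins with the human cytomegalovirus immediate-early enhancer and promoter, followed by a fragment annotated as the truncated HTLV-1 5' LTR and a fragment of modified CMV intron A. Leader elements of this kind are commonly placed between promoter and coding sequence to boost transcript processing and translation. The spike open reading frame, annotated over about 3.75 kb, follows (the sequence is numbered from its start), and transcripts are terminated by the bovine growth hormone polyadenylation signal. The insert was made by gene synthesis and carries the BQ.1 mutations relative to the reference spike, including N-terminal domain deletions (L24–P26, H69–V70), a dense cluster of receptor-binding domain substitutions such as K444T, L452R, N460K, E484A, F486V and N501Y, plus D614G, changes near the furin site (N679K, P681H) and S2 substitutions. No epitope tags or reporters are annotated.

The stated purpose is to supply BQ.1 spike as the envelope protein for pseudotyped virus. The associated publication concerns antibody immune evasion in viral evolution, a context in which such pseudoviruses are typically used for entry and neutralisation assays.
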