Features (pLannotate 1.2.2; 10 found; start..end, strand, type, name):
      1..3750    +  CDS            S: SPIKE_SARS2 - Experimental evidence at protein level: Swiss-Prot protein existence level 1. [Spike glycoprotein]: May down-regulate host tetherin (BST2) by lysosomal degradation, thereby counteracting its antiviral activity. From Severe acute respiratory syndrome coronavirus 2 (2019-nCoV) (SARS-CoV-2).
   3773..3997    +  polyA_signal   bGH poly(A) signal: bovine growth hormone polyadenylation signal
   4412..5000    -  rep_origin     ori: high-copy-number ColE1/pMB1/pBR322/pUC origin of replication
   5171..6031    -  CDS            AmpR: β-lactamase; bla; confers resistance to ampicillin, carbenicillin, and related antibiotics
   6032..6136    -  promoter       AmpR promoter: bla
   6176..6233    +  misc_feature   bom (fragment): basis of mobility region from pBR322
   6319..6698    +  enhancer       CMV enhancer: human cytomegalovirus immediate early enhancer
   6699..6902    +  promoter       CMV promoter: human cytomegalovirus (CMV) immediate early promoter
   6991..7218    +  LTR            5' LTR (truncated) (fragment): truncated 5' long terminal repeat (LTR) from human T-cell leukemia virus (HTLV) type 1
   7222..7332    +  intron         CMV intron (fragment): modified intron A from human cytomegalovirus
>Addgene plasmid #241110 | pDMJ2-SARS-CoV-2-Spike (BQ.1) | addgene full sequence | sequence record 486234 | Addgene NGS Result
ATGTTCGTGTTTCTGGTTCTTCTTCCCCTGGTGTCTAGTCAGTGCGTCAACTTGATCACGCGAACACAGA
GCTACACCAATTCCTTTACACGAGGCGTCTACTATCCCGACAAGGTGTTCCGAAGCAGTGTTTTGCACTC
CACGCAGGACCTTTTCTTGCCCTTCTTCTCAAATGTGACTTGGTTTCATGCAATATCCGGGACTAATGGC
ACTAAGAGATTCGACAATCCCGTGTTGCCTTTTAACGACGGCGTGTATTTTGCCAGTACAGAAAAGAGCA
ATATTATCCGGGGATGGATCTTCGGCACGACTCTGGATAGTAAAACACAATCCCTGCTGATCGTGAATAA
TGCGACAAACGTCGTCATAAAAGTCTGCGAGTTCCAGTTCTGCAACGACCCTTTCCTCGACGTGTATTAC
CATAAGAACAATAAATCTTGGATGGAAAGTGAGTTTCGCGTGTACTCCAGTGCAAATAACTGTACTTTTG
AGTACGTAAGCCAGCCTTTCCTGATGGACCTCGAAGGGAAACAGGGGAACTTTAAGAACCTGCGCGAATT
CGTGTTCAAGAACATCGACGGTTATTTTAAAATATACAGCAAGCACACCCCTATTAACCTGGGCAGAGAT
TTGCCACAAGGTTTTAGCGCCCTGGAACCCCTCGTGGACCTTCCTATCGGCATCAACATCACGCGCTTCC
AAACTCTGCTCGCACTGCATCGGTCTTATCTGACCCCTGGAGATTCATCCTCAGGATGGACCGCGGGTGC
TGCTGCATATTATGTGGGATATCTGCAGCCTAGGACCTTCCTGCTCAAATACAACGAGAACGGCACCATC
ACTGACGCTGTTGATTGCGCGCTGGACCCATTGTCTGAAACCAAATGCACACTGAAAAGCTTCACAGTCG
AGAAGGGCATTTACCAGACGAGCAACTTCAGAGTTCAGCCCACAGAGAGCATCGTTCGCTTCCCCAACAT
TACCAATTTGTGCCCATTCGACGAGGTCTTTAACGCAACTAGATTTGCCAGTGTTTACGCCTGGAACAGG
AAACGGATATCCAATTGCGTGGCCGATTACAGCGTACTGTACAATTTCGCTCCCTTTTTCGCCTTTAAAT
GCTACGGTGTCTCCCCTACGAAGCTGAATGATCTGTGCTTTACTAATGTCTATGCGGACAGCTTCGTTAT
TAGAGGTAACGAGGTCAGCCAAATCGCCCCAGGGCAGACTGGAAACATAGCCGACTACAATTACAAACTG
CCAGATGATTTCACCGGCTGCGTCATCGCCTGGAACTCCAATAAGCTCGATAGTACCGTGGGCGGCAATT
ACAACTATCGGTATAGGCTGTTTCGAAAGAGCAAGCTGAAACCTTTTGAGCGGGACATTTCAACAGAGAT
CTACCAGGCCGGAAACAAGCCCTGCAACGGGGTCGCCGGGGTGAATTGTTACTTCCCGCTGCAAAGCTAT
GGATTTCGGCCGACTTACGGCGTTGGCCACCAGCCATATCGGGTGGTGGTGCTGTCATTTGAGCTGCTTC
ATGCGCCTGCTACAGTATGTGGGCCTAAAAAGTCTACCAATCTGGTGAAAAATAAGTGCGTGAACTTCAA
CTTCAATGGCCTCACCGGGACAGGCGTGTTGACAGAATCCAATAAGAAATTCCTGCCATTCCAGCAGTTC
GGCAGGGATATCGCAGACACGACCGATGCGGTGCGAGATCCCCAGACATTGGAGATTCTGGACATTACTC
CTTGTTCTTTTGGAGGAGTGAGTGTTATTACTCCCGGCACAAATACCTCAAATCAAGTCGCTGTGCTGTA
TCAAGGTGTAAACTGTACCGAGGTCCCCGTGGCTATTCACGCCGACCAGCTGACCCCAACATGGCGGGTA
TACAGCACCGGTTCTAATGTATTCCAGACCAGAGCCGGCTGCCTCATTGGAGCCGAGTACGTGAACAACT
CTTATGAATGTGATATACCGATTGGAGCAGGTATCTGCGCCTCTTATCAGACCCAGACAAAGAGCCACAG
AAGGGCTAGGAGCGTGGCCTCCCAGTCCATAATCGCCTATACAATGTCACTGGGGGCTGAAAATTCAGTG
GCATACAGTAACAACTCTATCGCTATCCCCACAAATTTTACCATCTCTGTGACTACAGAGATCCTGCCAG
TGTCTATGACTAAAACCTCCGTGGACTGTACCATGTACATCTGTGGTGATAGCACCGAATGTTCCAACCT
GCTCCTGCAGTACGGCAGCTTCTGCACACAGCTGAAGAGGGCACTGACAGGAATCGCCGTCGAACAGGAT
AAGAACACTCAGGAGGTGTTTGCGCAGGTTAAGCAGATTTACAAGACGCCACCAATCAAGTACTTCGGTG
GGTTCAATTTCTCTCAAATTCTGCCTGATCCTTCTAAGCCATCTAAGCGGAGCTTTATAGAGGATTTGCT
CTTTAATAAGGTGACCCTCGCCGATGCTGGATTTATTAAGCAGTATGGCGACTGTTTGGGAGACATTGCT
GCTCGCGATCTGATATGTGCCCAGAAATTCAACGGGCTGACCGTACTCCCACCGCTGCTCACTGATGAGA
TGATCGCACAATATACCAGCGCCCTGCTGGCCGGCACTATTACATCCGGCTGGACGTTCGGAGCAGGAGC
CGCACTGCAAATACCTTTTGCCATGCAGATGGCATATCGCTTCAATGGGATCGGGGTGACCCAGAACGTC
CTGTACGAAAACCAGAAACTTATCGCTAACCAGTTCAATTCCGCCATTGGTAAAATCCAGGACAGCTTGA
GTTCCACAGCCAGCGCCCTCGGGAAATTGCAAGATGTAGTCAATCACAATGCACAAGCCCTGAATACTCT
CGTCAAGCAACTGTCATCCAAGTTCGGTGCTATATCCTCCGTGCTGAATGATATCCTTAGTAGATTGGAT
AAGGTGGAGGCAGAAGTCCAGATCGACCGGCTTATTACTGGAAGGCTGCAGAGTCTGCAGACGTACGTCA
CGCAGCAGCTTATCAGAGCCGCCGAGATTAGAGCATCTGCGAATCTGGCTGCTACAAAGATGAGTGAATG
CGTGCTCGGGCAATCAAAGCGGGTCGACTTTTGTGGGAAGGGGTACCACCTCATGAGCTTCCCCCAATCC
GCCCCACATGGCGTTGTGTTCCTGCATGTTACTTACGTTCCCGCTCAAGAGAAGAACTTTACTACCGCTC
CGGCGATCTGCCACGACGGTAAGGCACACTTTCCACGCGAAGGCGTCTTTGTTAGCAATGGAACACACTG
GTTTGTTACCCAGAGGAACTTTTATGAGCCCCAGATAATCACAACCGACAACACATTCGTATCTGGGAAC
TGTGACGTAGTTATTGGGATCGTGAACAACACCGTGTACGATCCTCTCCAACCGGAACTTGACTCTTTCA
AGGAGGAACTGGATAAGTACTTTAAGAATCACACCTCACCCGATGTTGACCTCGGCGACATTTCAGGAAT
TAATGCTAGCGTGGTGAACATCCAGAAAGAGATTGATAGACTTAACGAAGTGGCCAAGAACCTCAACGAA
TCACTTATTGACCTGCAGGAGCTGGGAAAATATGAGCAGTACATTAAATGGCCTTGGTACATTTGGCTGG
GCTTTATAGCAGGCCTGATCGCTATCGTCATGGTGACCATCATGCTTTGTTGTATGACTAGCTGCTGCAG
CTGCCTCAAGGGCTGTTGTAGCTGCGGCTCTTGCTGTAAATAATGATGAGGATCCAGATCTGCTGTGCCT
TCTAGTTGCCAGCCATCTGTTGTTTGCCCCTCCCCCGTGCCTTCCTTGACCCTGGAAGGTGCCACTCCCA
CTGTCCTTTCCTAATAAAATGAGGAAATTGCATCGCATTGTCTGAGTAGGTGTCATTCTATTCTGGGGGG
TGGGGTGGGGCAGGACAGCAAGGGGGAGGATTGGGAAGACAATAGCAGGCATGCTGGGGATGCGGTGGGC
TCTATGGGTACCCAGGTGCTGAAGAATTGACCCGGTTCCTCCTGGGCCAGAAAGAAGCAGGCACATCCCC
TTCTCTGTGACACACCCTGTCCACGCCCCTGGTTCTTAGTTCCAGCCCCACTCATAGGACACTCATAGCT
CAGGAGGGCTCCGCCTTCAATCCCACCCGCTAAAGTACTTGGAGCGGTCTCTCCCTCCCTCATCAGCCCA
CCAAACCAAACCTAGCCTCCAAGAGTGGGAAGAAATTAAAGCAAGATAGGCTATTAAGTGCAGAGGGAGA
GAAAATGCCTCCAACATGTGAGGAAGTAATGAGAGAAATCATAGAATTTTAAGGCCATGATTTAAGGCCA
ATCGGAAAGAACATGTGAGCAAAAGGCCAGCAAAAGGCCAGGAACCGTAAAAAGGCCGCGTTGCTGGCGT
TTTTCCATAGGCTCCGCCCCCCTGACGAGCATCACAAAAATCGACGCTCAAGTCAGAGGTGGCGAAACCC
GACAGGACTATAAAGATACCAGGCGTTTCCCCCTGGAAGCTCCCTCGTGCGCTCTCCTGTTCCGACCCTG
CCGCTTACCGGATACCTGTCCGCCTTTCTCCCTTCGGGAAGCGTGGCGCTTTCTCATAGCTCACGCTGTA
GGTATCTCAGTTCGGTGTAGGTCGTTCGCTCCAAGCTGGGCTGTGTGCACGAACCCCCCGTTCAGCCCGA
CCGCTGCGCCTTATCCGGTAACTATCGTCTTGAGTCCAACCCGGTAAGACACGACTTATCGCCACTGGCA
GCAGCCACTGGTAACAGGATTAGCAGAGCGAGGTATGTAGGCGGTGCTACAGAGTTCTTGAAGTGGTGGC
CTAACTACGGCTACACTAGAAGAACAGTATTTGGTATCTGCGCTCTGCTGAAGCCAGTTACCTTCGGAAA
AAGAGTTGGTAGCTCTTGATCCGGCAAACAAACCACCGCTGGTAGCGGTGGTTTTTTTGTTTGCAAGCAG
CAGATTACGCGCAGAAAAAAAGGATCTCAAGAAGATCCTTTGATCTTTTCTACGGGGTCTGACGCTCAGT
GGAACGAAAACTCACGTTAAGGGATTTTGGTCATGAGATTATCAAAAAGGATCTTCACCTAGATCCTTTT
AAATTAAAAATGAAGTTTTAAATCAATCTAAAGTATATATGAGTAAACTTGGTCTGACAGTTACCAATGC
TTAATCAGTGAGGCACCTATCTCAGCGATCTGTCTATTTCGTTCATCCATAGTTGCCTGACTCCCCGTCG
TGTAGATAACTACGATACGGGAGGGCTTACCATCTGGCCCCAGTGCTGCAATGATACCGCGAGACCCACG
CTCACCGGCTCCAGATTTATCAGCAATAAACCAGCCAGCCGGAAGGGCCGAGCGCAGAAGTGGTCCTGCA
ACTTTATCCGCCTCCATCCAGTCTATTAATTGTTGCCGGGAAGCTAGAGTAAGTAGTTCGCCAGTTAATA
GTTTGCGCAACGTTGTTGCCATTGCTACAGGCATCGTGGTGTCACGCTCGTCGTTTGGTATGGCTTCATT
CAGCTCCGGTTCCCAACGATCAAGGCGAGTTACATGATCCCCCATGTTGTGCAAAAAAGCGGTTAGCTCC
TTCGGTCCTCCGATCGTTGTCAGAAGTAAGTTGGCCGCAGTGTTATCACTCATGGTTATGGCAGCACTGC
ATAATTCTCTTACTGTCATGCCATCCGTAAGATGCTTTTCTGTGACTGGTGAGTACTCAACCAAGTCATT
CTGAGAATAGTGTATGCGGCGACCGAGTTGCTCTTGCCCGGCGTCAATACGGGATAATACCGCGCCACAT
AGCAGAACTTTAAAAGTGCTCATCATTGGAAAACGTTCTTCGGGGCGAAAACTCTCAAGGATCTTACCGC
TGTTGAGATCCAGTTCGATGTAACCCACTCGTGCACCCAACTGATCTTCAGCATCTTTTACTTTCACCAG
CGTTTCTGGGTGAGCAAAAACAGGAAGGCAAAATGCCGCAAAAAAGGGAATAAGGGCGACACGGAAATGT
TGAATACTCATACTCTTCCTTTTTCAATATTATTGAAGCATTTATCAGGGTTATTGTCTCATGAGCGGAT
ACATATTTGAATGTATTTAGAAAAATAAACAAATAGGGGTTCCGCGCACATTTCCCCGAAAAGTGCCACC
TGACGTCCCAATGATTGCACCATATGCGGTGTGAAATACCGCACAGATGCGTAAGGAGAAAATACCGCAT
CAGATTGGCTATTGGCCATTGCATACGTTGTATCCATATCATAATATGTACATTTATATTGGCTCATGTC
CAACATTACCGCCATGTTGACATTGATTATTGACTAGTTATTAATAGTAATCAATTACGGGGTCATTAGT
TCATAGCCCATATATGGAGTTCCGCGTTACATAACTTACGGTAAATGGCCCGCCTGGCTGACCGCCCAAC
GACCCCCGCCCATTGACGTCAATAATGACGTATGTTCCCATAGTAACGCCAATAGGGACTTTCCATTGAC
GTCAATGGGTGGAGTATTTACGGTAAACTGCCCACTTGGCAGTACATCAAGTGTATCATATGCCAAGTAC
GCCCCCTATTGACGTCAATGACGGTAAATGGCCCGCCTGGCATTATGCCCAGTACATGACCTTATGGGAC
TTTCCTACTTGGCAGTACATCTACGTATTAGTCATCGCTATTACCATGGTGATGCGGTTTTGGCAGTACA
TCAATGGGCGTGGATAGCGGTTTGACTCACGGGGATTTCCAAGTCTCCACCCCATTGACGTCAATGGGAG
TTTGTTTTGGCACCAAAATCAACGGGACTTTCCAAAATGTCGTAACAACTCCGCCCCATTGACGCAAATG
GGCGGTAGGCGTGTACGGTGGGAGGTCTATATAAGCAGAGCTCGTTTAGTGAACCGTCAGATCGCCTGGA
GACGCCATCCACGCTGTTTTGACCTCCATAGAAGACACCGGGACCGATCCAGCCTCCATCGGCTCGCATC
TCTCCTTCACGCGCCCGCCGCCCTACCTGAGGCCGCCATCCACGCCGGTTGAGTCGCGTTCTGCCGCCTC
CCGCCTGTGGTGCCTCCTGAACTGCGTCCGCCGTCTAGGTAAGTTTAAAGCTCAGGTCGAGACCGGGCCT
TTGTCCGGCGCTCCCTTGGAGCCTACCTAGACTCAGCCGGCTCTCCACGCTTTGCCTGACCCTGCTTGCT
CAACTCTAGTTAACGGTGGAGGGCAGTGTAGTCTGAGCAGTACTCGTTGCTGCCGCGCGCGCCACCAGAC
ATAATAGCTGACAGACTAACAGACTGTTCCTTTCCATGGGTCTTTTCTGCAGTCACCGTCGTCGACACGT
GTGATCAGATATCGCGGCCGCTCTAGA
